>Addgene plasmid #59899 | pMZ381 | addgene partial sequence | sequence record 96334 | M13-F20 5'-TGTAAAACGACGGCCAGT-3'
ACGGTACCCCTGTTTCGTCCTCACGGACTCATCAGACCGGAAAGCACATCCGGTGACAGGGCACCACCGA
CTCGGTGCCACTCACTTTTTTCAAGTTGATAACGGACTAGCCTTATTTTAACTTGCTATTTCTAGCTCTA
AAACCAAGGCATCTGAACAATAGATTCTTCGGTACAGGTTATGTTTTTTGGCAACAGCAACTATTCAAAT
CAACTGAAAGTTTTTTAGAATTCAACAACTTCCAATACTCAAGTGTCCAAGCTAGCAAACTGTTTAATAA
TCGTGACCCAACATTCCTTTCATGCGCACCCTCAGCGTCACATAAATCAACACTTTACAACACCTATTCA
AAGCTTCTATATGCCTTCGTCATTTAAATGTCTAACATTTCAAAAAAGTGTTTGCTAATGGTAAATTCTT
GAGTTTTCTTGGAAGCACATATATAACGAGTGTGACTGTTCTACGCTCCTTGCTGACTAGTCATCAGTCT
ACGCATGCCAACTACCACCAACATAAGCAAAAGGTACCCGGGGTACCGAGCTCGAATTCGTAATCATGTC
ATAGCTGTTTCCTGTGTGAAATTGTTATCCGCTCACAATTCCACACAACATACGAGCCGGAAGCATAAAG
TGTAAAGCCTGGGGTGCCTAATGAGTGAGCTAACTCACATTAATTGCGTTGCGCTCACTGCCCGCTTTCC
AGTCGGGAAACCTGTCGTGCCAGCTGCATTAATGAATCGGCCAACGCGCGGGGAGAGGCGGTTTGCGTAT
TGGGCGCTCTTCCGCTTCCTCGCTCACTGACTCGCTGCGCTCGGTCGTTCGGCTGCGGCGAGCGGTATCA
GCTCACTC
