>Addgene plasmid #59899 | pMZ381 | addgene partial sequence | sequence record 96337 | hdCas9-R2 5'-CCGGCTTTATCCAACTCAGAC-3'
TATCGAACTTCCGTTGTGTGATCAGTTTGGCGTTCAGCAGCTGCCGCCAATAATTTTTCATTTTCTTGAC
AACTTCTTCTGAGGGGACGTTATCACTCTTCCCTCTATTTTTATCGGATCTTGTCAACACTTTATTATCA
ATAGAATCATCTTTGAGAAAAGACTGGGGCACGATATGATCCACGTCGTAGTCGGAGAGCCGATTGATGT
CCAGTTCCTGATCCACGTACATGTCCCTGCCGTTCTGCAGGTAGTACAGGTAGAGCTTCTCATTCTGAAG
CTGGGTGTTTTCAACTGGGTGTTCCTTAAGGATTTGGGACCCCAGTTCTTTTATACCCTCTTCAATCCTC
TTCATCCTTTCCCTACTGTTCTTCTGTCCCTTCTGGGTAGTTTGGTTCTCTCGGGCCATCTCGATAACGA
TATTCTCGGGCTTATGCCTTCCCATTACTTTGACGAGTTCATCCACGACCTTAACGGTCTGCAGTATTCC
CTTTTTGATAGCTGGGCTACCTGCAAGATTAGCGATGTGCTCGTGAAGACTGTCCCCCTGGCCAGAAACT
TGTGCTTTCTGGATGTCCTCCTTAAAGGTGAGAGAGTCATCATGGATCAACTGCATGAAGTTCCGGTTGG
CAAATCCATCGGACTTAAGAAAATCCAGGATTGTCTTTCCAGACTGCTTATCTCGGATCCCATTGATCAG
