>Addgene plasmid #59899 | pMZ381 | addgene partial sequence | sequence record 96339 | CYC1 5'-GCGTGAATGTAAGCGTGAC-3'
CCTTCCTCTTCTTCTTGGGGTCAGCCCTGCTGTCTCCACCGAGCTGAGAGAGGTCGATTCTTGTTTCATA
GAGCCCCGTAATTGACTGATGAATCAGTGTGGCGTCCAGGACCTCCTTTGTAGAGGTGTACCGCTTTCTG
TCTATGGTGGTGTCGAAGTACTTGAAGGCTGCAGGCGCGCCCAAGTTGGTCAGAGTAAACAAGTGGATAA
TGTTTTCTGCCTGCTCCCTGATGGGCTTATCCCTGTGCTTATTGTAAGCAGAAAGCACCTTATCGAGGTT
AGCGTCGGCGAGGATCACTCTTTTGGAGAATTCGCTTATTTGCTCGATGATCTCATCAAGGTAGTGTTTG
TGTTGTTCCACGAACAGCTGCTTCTGCTCATTATCTTCGGGAGACCCTTTGAGCTTTTCATAGTGGCTGG
CCAGATACAAGAAATTAACGTATTTAGAGGGCAGTGCCAGCTCGTTACCTTTCTGCAGCTCGCCCGCACT
AGCGAGCATTCGTTTCCGGCCGTTTTCAAGCTCAAAGAGAGAGTACTTGGGAAGCTTAATGATGAGGTCT
TTTTTGACCTCTTTATATCCTTTCGCCTCGAGAAAGTCGATGGGGTTTTTTTCGAAGCTTGATCGCTCCA
TGATTGTGATGCCCAGCAGTTCCTTGACGCTTTTGAGTTTTTTAGACTTCCCTTTCTCCACTTTGGCCAC
AACCAGTACACTGTAAGCGACTGTAGGAGAATCGAATCCGCCGTATTTCTTGGGGTCCCAATCTTTTTTG
CGTGCGATCAGCTTGTCGCTGTTCC
