[The description below was written by a language model from this plasmid's Addgene catalogue record.]
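Description:
pMZ381 is a yeast expression and CRISPR plasmid for genome editing in fission yeast, combining Cas9 and a single guide RNA on one vector. It is built on the pMZ283 backbone (6215 bp without insert), giving a total size of about 10.6 kb. In bacteria it is maintained under ampicillin selection, and in yeast it is selected through the ura4 marker, which complements uracil auxotrophy in ura4-deficient strains. The record does not list the origins of replication or any yeast replication element, and the copy number is given as unknown.

The plasmid carries two inserts. The first is Cas9, described in the purpose statement as adh1:cas9, meaning the nuclease is expressed from the adh1 promoter. The coding sequence contains a silent mutation that removes a CspCI restriction site, leaving the protein unchanged; the reason for removing the site is not stated, nor is the species origin of the Cas9. The second insert is an rrk1:sgRNA cassette, in which the guide RNA is placed under rrk1 regulatory sequences. In this version the guide is already programmed against the ade6-L469 allele, so the plasmid is a ready-to-use targeting construct rather than an empty cloning vector.

With nuclease and guide delivered together under a single ura4 selection, one transformation supplies both components needed to cut the ade6 locus. No feature table accompanies the record, so details such as terminators, guide-processing elements, nuclear localisation signals or tags cannot be confirmed from it.
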