Addgene plasmid #59899: pMZ381
Purpose: Combination adh1:cas9/rrk1:sgRNA for CRISPR genome editing in fission yeast: sgRNA targeted against ade6-L469
Depositing lab: Mikel Zaratiegui. Depositing organization: Rutgers, The State University of New Jersey. Publication: Implementation of the CRISPR-Cas9 system in fission yeast. Jacobs JZ, Ciccaglione KM, Tournier V, Zaratiegui M. Nat Commun. 2014 Oct 29;5:5344. doi: 10.1038/ncomms6344. PubMed 25352017.
Backbone
  Vector backbone: pMZ283
  Backbone size w/o insert (bp): 6215
  Total vector size (bp): 10640
  Vector type: Yeast Expression, CRISPR
  Selectable markers: ura4
Growth in bacteria
  Bacterial resistance: Ampicillin, 100 μg/mL
  Growth temperature: 37°C
  Growth strain: DH5alpha
  Copy number: Unknown
Gene/Insert 1
  Gene/Insert name: Cas9
  Mutation: Silent muation of the CspCI site
Gene/Insert 2
  Gene/Insert name: rrk1:sgRNA
Terms and licenses: Academic/Nonprofit Terms; Industry Terms: Not Available to Industry
How to cite: pMZ381 was a gift from Mikel Zaratiegui (Addgene plasmid # 59899 ; http://n2t.net/addgene:59899 ; RRID:Addgene_59899)
