LOCUS       Exported 11370 bp ds-DNA circular SYN 13-MAY-2021
DEFINITION  Combination adh1:cas9/rrk1:sgRNA for CRISPR genome editing in
            fission yeast: sgRNA targeted against ade6-L469.
ACCESSION   .
VERSION     .
KEYWORDS    pMZ381
SOURCE      synthetic DNA construct
  ORGANISM  synthetic DNA construct
REFERENCE   1 (bases 1 to 11370)
  AUTHORS   Jacobs JZ, Ciccaglione KM, Tournier V, Zaratiegui M
  TITLE     Implementation of the CRISPR-Cas9 system in fission yeast.
  JOURNAL   Nat Commun. 2014 Oct 29;5:5344. doi: 10.1038/ncomms6344.
  PUBMED    25352017
REFERENCE   2 (bases 1 to 11370)
  AUTHORS   .
  TITLE     Direct Submission
  JOURNAL   Exported May 13, 2021 from SnapGene Server 1.1.58
            http://www.snapgene.com
FEATURES             Location/Qualifiers
     source          1..11370
                     /organism="synthetic DNA construct"
                     /mol_type="other DNA"
     primer_bind     complement(29..51)
                     /label=pGEX 3'
                     /note="pGEX vectors, reverse primer"
     primer_bind     151..170
                     /label=pRS-marker
                     /note="pRS vectors, use to sequence yeast selectable
                     marker"
     rep_origin      539..1320
                     /label=ars1
                     /note="Schizosaccharomyces pombe autonomously replicating
                     sequence ars1"
     CDS             1930..2724
                     /codon_start=1
                     /gene="Schizosaccharomyces pombe ura4"
                     /product="orotidine 5'-phosphate decarboxylase, required
                     for uracil biosynthesis"
                     /label=S. pombe ura4
                     /translation="MDARVFQSYSARAEGMKNPIAKELLALMEEKQSNLSVAVDLTKKS
                     EILELVDKIGPYVCVIKTHIDVVEDFDQDMVEKLVALGKKHRFLIFEDRKFADIGNTVK
                     LQYASGVYKIASWAHITNCHTVPGEGIIQGLKEVGLPLGRGLLLLAEMSSKGSLATGSY
                     TEKTLEWFEKHTDFCFGFIAGRRFPNLQSDYITMSPGIGLDVKGDGLGQQYRTPEEVIV
                     NCGSDIIIVGRGVYGAGRNPVVEAKRYREAGWKAYQQRLSQH"
     primer_bind     3350..3372
                     /label=M13/pUC Forward
                     /note="In lacZ gene"
     primer_bind     3364..3381
                     /label=M13 Forward
                     /note="In lacZ gene. Also called M13-F20 or M13 (-21)
                     Forward"
     primer_bind     3365..3381
                     /label=M13 fwd
                     /note="common sequencing primer, one of multiple similar
                     variants"
     misc_RNA        complement(3431..3482)
                     /label=sTRSV HHRz
                     /note="hammerhead ribozyme from the tobacco ringspot virus
                     satellite RNA (Khvorova et al., 2003)"
     promoter        complement(3587..3943)
                     /label=rrk1 promoter/leader
                     /note="promoter and leader RNA for the Schizosaccharomyces
                     pombe rrk1 gene encoding the K-RNA component of RNase P
                     (Jacobs et al., 2014)"
     primer_bind     complement(3980..3996)
                     /label=M13 rev
                     /note="common sequencing primer, one of multiple similar
                     variants"
     primer_bind     complement(3980..3996)
                     /label=M13 Reverse
                     /note="In lacZ gene. Also called M13-rev"
     primer_bind     complement(3993..4015)
                     /label=M13/pUC Reverse
                     /note="In lacZ gene"
     protein_bind    4004..4020
                     /label=lac operator
                     /bound_moiety="lac repressor encoded by lacI"
                     /note="The lac repressor binds to the lac operator to
                     inhibit transcription in E. coli. This inhibition can be
                     relieved by adding lactose or
                     isopropyl-beta-D-thiogalactopyranoside (IPTG)."
     promoter        complement(4028..4058)
                     /label=lac promoter
                     /note="promoter for the E. coli lac operon"
     protein_bind    4073..4094
                     /label=CAP binding site
                     /bound_moiety="E. coli catabolite activator protein"
                     /note="CAP binding activates transcription in the presence
                     of cAMP."
     primer_bind     complement(4211..4228)
                     /label=L4440
                     /note="L4440 vector, forward primer"
     rep_origin      complement(4382..4970)
                     /direction=LEFT
                     /label=ori
                     /note="high-copy-number ColE1/pMB1/pBR322/pUC origin of
                     replication"
     primer_bind     complement(4462..4481)
                     /label=pBR322ori-F
                     /note="pBR322 origin, forward primer"
     CDS             complement(5141..6001)
                     /codon_start=1
                     /gene="bla"
                     /product="beta-lactamase"
                     /label=AmpR
                     /note="confers resistance to ampicillin, carbenicillin, and
                     related antibiotics"
                     /translation="MSIQHFRVALIPFFAAFCLPVFAHPETLVKVKDAEDQLGARVGYI
                     ELDLNSGKILESFRPEERFPMMSTFKVLLCGAVLSRIDAGQEQLGRRIHYSQNDLVEYS
                     PVTEKHLTDGMTVRELCSAAITMSDNTAANLLLTTIGGPKELTAFLHNMGDHVTRLDRW
                     EPELNEAIPNDERDTTMPVAMATTLRKLLTGELLTLASRQQLIDWMEADKVAGPLLRSA
                     LPAGWFIADKSGAGERGSRGIIAALGPDGKPSRIVVIYTTGSQATMDERNRQIAEIGAS
                     LIKHW"
     primer_bind     5764..5783
                     /label=Amp-R
                     /note="Ampicillin resistance gene, reverse primer"
     promoter        complement(6002..6106)
                     /gene="bla"
                     /label=AmpR promoter
     promoter        6135..6876
                     /label=adh1 promoter
                     /note="promoter for the Schizosaccharomyces pombe adh1 gene
                     encoding alcohol dehydrogenase"
     CDS             6897..11000
                     /codon_start=1
                     /product="Cas9 (Csn1) endonuclease from the Streptococcus
                     pyogenes Type II CRISPR/Cas system"
                     /label=Cas9
                     /note="generates RNA-guided double strand breaks in DNA"
                     /translation="MDKKYSIGLDIGTNSVGWAVITDEYKVPSKKFKVLGNTDRHSIKK
                     NLIGALLFDSGETAEATRLKRTARRRYTRRKNRICYLQEIFSNEMAKVDDSFFHRLEES
                     FLVEEDKKHERHPIFGNIVDEVAYHEKYPTIYHLRKKLVDSTDKADLRLIYLALAHMIK
                     FRGHFLIEGDLNPDNSDVDKLFIQLVQTYNQLFEENPINASGVDAKAILSARLSKSRRL
                     ENLIAQLPGEKKNGLFGNLIALSLGLTPNFKSNFDLAEDAKLQLSKDTYDDDLDNLLAQ
                     IGDQYADLFLAAKNLSDAILLSDILRVNTEITKAPLSASMIKRYDEHHQDLTLLKALVR
                     QQLPEKYKEIFFDQSKNGYAGYIDGGASQEEFYKFIKPILEKMDGTEELLVKLNREDLL
                     RKQRTFDNGSIPHQIHLGELHAILRRQEDFYPFLKDNREKIEKILTFRIPYYVGPLARG
                     NSRFAWMTRKSEETITPWNFEEVVDKGASAQSFIERMTNFDKNLPNEKVLPKHSLLYEY
                     FTVYNELTKVKYVTEGMRKPAFLSGEQKKAIVDLLFKTNRKVTVKQLKEDYFKKIECFD
                     SVEISGVEDRFNASLGTYHDLLKIIKDKDFLDNEENEDILEDIVLTLTLFEDREMIEER
                     LKTYAHLFDDKVMKQLKRRRYTGWGRLSRKLINGIRDKQSGKTILDFLKSDGFANRNFM
                     QLIHDDSLTFKEDIQKAQVSGQGDSLHEHIANLAGSPAIKKGILQTVKVVDELVKVMGR
                     HKPENIVIEMARENQTTQKGQKNSRERMKRIEEGIKELGSQILKEHPVENTQLQNEKLY
                     LYYLQNGRDMYVDQELDINRLSDYDVDHIVPQSFLKDDSIDNKVLTRSDKNRGKSDNVP
                     SEEVVKKMKNYWRQLLNAKLITQRKFDNLTKAERGGLSELDKAGFIKRQLVETRQITKH
                     VAQILDSRMNTKYDENDKLIREVKVITLKSKLVSDFRKDFQFYKVREINNYHHAHDAYL
                     NAVVGTALIKKYPKLESEFVYGDYKVYDVRKMIAKSEQEIGKATAKYFFYSNIMNFFKT
                     EITLANGEIRKRPLIETNGETGEIVWDKGRDFATVRKVLSMPQVNIVKKTEVQTGGFSK
                     ESILPKRNSDKLIARKKDWDPKKYGGFDSPTVAYSVLVVAKVEKGKSKKLKSVKELLGI
                     TIMERSSFEKNPIDFLEAKGYKEVKKDLIIKLPKYSLFELENGRKRMLASAGELQKGNE
                     LALPSKYVNFLYLASHYEKLKGSPEDNEQKQLFVEQHKHYLDEIIEQISEFSKRVILAD
                     ANLDKVLSAYNKHRDKPIREQAENIIHLFTLTNLGAPAAFKYFDTTIDRKRYTSTKEVL
                     DATLIHQSITGLYETRIDLSQLGGD"
     CDS             11013..11033
                     /codon_start=1
                     /product="nuclear localization signal of SV40 (simian virus
                     40) large T antigen"
                     /label=SV40 NLS
                     /translation="PKKKRKV"
     terminator      11049..11296
                     /gene="S. cerevisiae CYC1"
                     /label=CYC1 terminator
                     /note="transcription terminator for CYC1"
     primer_bind     complement(11065..11083)
                     /label=CYC1
                     /note="CYC1 transcription termination signal, reverse
                     primer"
     primer_bind     11343..11361
                     /label=pBRforEco
                     /note="pBR322 vectors, upsteam of EcoRI site, forward
                     primer"
ORIGIN
        1 tcgcgcgttt cggtgatgac ggtgaaaacc tctgacacat gcagctcccg gagacggtca
       61 cagcttgtct gtaagcggat gccgggagca gacaagcccg tcagggcgcg tcagcgggtg
      121 ttggcgggtg tcggggctgg cttaactatg cggcatcaga gcagattgta ctgagagtgc
      181 accataatcg atggccaacc ttccaattca ttaaatcgag tcctccatca gatgatttac
      241 aaggttttgc atagaatccc taagtaagag aagttgttag tgatttcttc aagtttacta
      301 aaatttacat acaaatggat gatctcttct ccattgtttc ctttcttctt gcaaacgcgt
      361 tttacaaaga gatgacatgc tattttctga ttattttttt ctatagtttt ctattttgta
      421 cgtccttggg agtccgaaat gtaaaatcgg ggtatggtta gtagcggcag cgttcattat
      481 ggtatataaa agataaaaag taggggcaag cgagacagaa tgggatacaa gggcatcgtc
      541 tataattata gctaaaaatt gtattttaat ttgtattttt tgtaatttta tttctcattg
      601 ttttacttaa aatgaatgcg aattagagaa aacttcaacg aaatgtcaaa ataagctcag
      661 caaaatatac aattttaggg aaagcgatca gcaacttatt ctccgttgta gattcttttt
      721 cttcataaat tccaacaatg taactgccaa ttgatttttc tctagatgct aataaattga
      781 aactaatgaa tataataaca caggttttga taaattgtaa actcttactc aaaaaaagaa
      841 tgttaaaact aatttaacct ttttataaag gctcatggcg ttaaagagga tagtaaaaat
      901 tctacaattt tttaatttaa tgtcacaatt gtcttgcgaa tataattcta ttaattttcg
      961 ctaactgctg ttttagtact attactttca atatgcctta tatgcaactt taattcatga
     1021 agaatgcaat atttttgcaa tctttcttgt actgagcgct ttttatcatt tagtactcat
     1081 tatttaattt ttcagtaaag ggcaataaat aaatttgtag aagatgcaat gtaatctcct
     1141 ctatcctttt gctcatatgt ttatgagtat acctagtcta gaaaggcttg tatttaaaat
     1201 attattcaat aaaaattcac aatttttacg acatgtgcta ccattcactt aacttcctga
     1261 ttataaaatt ggttcgttta tactaattac ttaagtacct ttaactaaac aaaatgccta
     1321 tatatatatt aatttacaat gagtgtcaga taagtcacta tgtccgagtg gttaaggagt
     1381 tagactcgcc atcgatgagc ttagctacaa atcccactgg ctatatgtat gcatttgtgt
     1441 taaaaaagtt tgtatagatt atttaatcta ctcagcattc tttctctaaa taggaatttg
     1501 ttacttaatg gagaaaaaaa tgtttcgatt tacctagtgt atttgtttgt atactcacgt
     1561 ttaatttcaa acatccattc tatcttgtgt aatttttggc atggtgaaaa agataatcag
     1621 ccttataatc tttacaaaag taagaaattc tgtaaataag ccttaatgcc cttgctttaa
     1681 attaaaatgg ttctttttca tgataatgtt tgcactttgt gaatatattt tagatagttc
     1741 tgtgaggtat aattaagatg ttttagagac ttatacaatt ttgtctttat aaattcttaa
     1801 ttgattttac catcccagtt taactatgct tcgtcggcat ctctgcacat gtcgtgtttt
     1861 cttaccgtat tgtcctacca agaacctctt ttttgcttgg atcgaaatta aaggtttaaa
     1921 agcaaagtta tggatgctag agtatttcaa agctattcag ctagagctga ggggatgaaa
     1981 aatcccattg ccaaggaatt gttggctttg atggaagaaa agcaaagcaa cttgtcagtc
     2041 gcggtcgatt tgacgaagaa atccgaaatc ttagaattgg tagataaaat tggaccctat
     2101 gtctgtgtta tcaagacaca tattgacgtt gtcgaggatt tcgaccagga tatggtagaa
     2161 aaactggtgg ccttaggtaa aaagcatcgt tttcttatct ttgaggatcg caaattcgca
     2221 gacattggaa ataccgtcaa gctacaatat gcatctggtg tgtacaaaat tgcttcttgg
     2281 gctcatatca caaattgcca tacagtgcca ggcgagggta ttatacaagg cctcaaagaa
     2341 gttggtttac ctttgggacg tggtctcttg cttttggctg aaatgtcttc caaaggctct
     2401 ttggctactg gttcctacac agagaaaacc ttagaatggt ttgagaagca taccgatttt
     2461 tgctttggct ttatagctgg tcgtcgattt cctaaccttc aaagcgacta cataactatg
     2521 tcccctggta tcggcttgga tgttaaagga gacgggctgg gacagcaata tcgtactcct
     2581 gaagaagtga ttgtaaactg cggtagcgat atcatcattg ttggtcgtgg agtctatgga
     2641 gctggtcgta atcctgttgt cgaagccaag agatatagag aagctggttg gaaggcatat
     2701 cagcaaagac tttctcagca ttaaaaaaag actaatgtaa aatttttttg gttggttatt
     2761 gaaaaagtcg atgccttgtt tgcgtttgtt ttcctaggcg ttttatgtca gaaggcattt
     2821 agaattagta tacaagtact ctttggtaaa attttatgta gcgactaaaa tattaactat
     2881 tatagataaa caccttggga ataaaaagta atttgctata gtaatttatt aaacatgctc
     2941 ctacaacatt accacaatct tttctcttgg attgacattg aataagaaaa gagtgaattt
     3001 ttttagactt gtaatgataa ctatgtacaa agccaatgaa agatgtatgt agatgaatgt
     3061 aaaataccat gtagacaaac aagataaaac ttggttataa acattggtgt tggaacagaa
     3121 taaattagat gtcaaaaagt ttcgtcaata tcacaagctc atcgcgatgg tatgcggtgt
     3181 gaaataccgc acagatgcgt aaggagaaaa taccgcatca ggcgccattc gccattcagg
     3241 ctgcgcaact gttgggaagg gcgatcggtg cgggcctctt cgctattacg ccagctggcg
     3301 aaagggggat gtgctgcaag gcgattaagt tgggtaacgc cagggttttc ccagtcacga
     3361 cgttgtaaaa cgacggccag tgccaagctt gcatgcctgc aggtcgactc tagaggatcc
     3421 ccacggtacc cctgtttcgt cctcacggac tcatcagacc ggaaagcaca tccggtgaca
     3481 gggcaccacc gactcggtgc cactcacttt tttcaagttg ataacggact agccttattt
     3541 taacttgcta tttctagctc taaaaccaag gcatctgaac aatagattct tcggtacagg
     3601 ttatgttttt tggcaacagc aactattcaa atcaactgaa agttttttag aattcaacaa
     3661 cttccaatac tcaagtgtcc aagctagcaa actgtttaat aatcgtgacc caacattcct
     3721 ttcatgcgca ccctcagcgt cacataaatc aacactttac aacacctatt caaagcttct
     3781 atatgccttc gtcatttaaa tgtctaacat ttcaaaaaag tgtttgctaa tggtaaattc
     3841 ttgagttttc ttggaagcac atatataacg agtgtgactg ttctacgctc cttgctgact
     3901 agtcatcagt ctacgcatgc caactaccac caacataagc aaaaggtacc cggggtaccg
     3961 agctcgaatt cgtaatcatg tcatagctgt ttcctgtgtg aaattgttat ccgctcacaa
     4021 ttccacacaa catacgagcc ggaagcataa agtgtaaagc ctggggtgcc taatgagtga
     4081 gctaactcac attaattgcg ttgcgctcac tgcccgcttt ccagtcggga aacctgtcgt
     4141 gccagctgca ttaatgaatc ggccaacgcg cggggagagg cggtttgcgt attgggcgct
     4201 cttccgcttc ctcgctcact gactcgctgc gctcggtcgt tcggctgcgg cgagcggtat
     4261 cagctcactc aaaggcggta atacggttat ccacagaatc aggggataac gcaggaaaga
     4321 acatgtgagc aaaaggccag caaaaggcca ggaaccgtaa aaaggccgcg ttgctggcgt
     4381 ttttccatag gctccgcccc cctgacgagc atcacaaaaa tcgacgctca agtcagaggt
     4441 ggcgaaaccc gacaggacta taaagatacc aggcgtttcc ccctggaagc tccctcgtgc
     4501 gctctcctgt tccgaccctg ccgcttaccg gatacctgtc cgcctttctc ccttcgggaa
     4561 gcgtggcgct ttctcatagc tcacgctgta ggtatctcag ttcggtgtag gtcgttcgct
     4621 ccaagctggg ctgtgtgcac gaaccccccg ttcagcccga ccgctgcgcc ttatccggta
     4681 actatcgtct tgagtccaac ccggtaagac acgacttatc gccactggca gcagccactg
     4741 gtaacaggat tagcagagcg aggtatgtag gcggtgctac agagttcttg aagtggtggc
     4801 ctaactacgg ctacactaga agaacagtat ttggtatctg cgctctgctg aagccagtta
     4861 ccttcggaaa aagagttggt agctcttgat ccggcaaaca aaccaccgct ggtagcggtg
     4921 gtttttttgt ttgcaagcag cagattacgc gcagaaaaaa aggatctcaa gaagatcctt
     4981 tgatcttttc tacggggtct gacgctcagt ggaacgaaaa ctcacgttaa gggattttgg
     5041 tcatgagatt atcaaaaagg atcttcacct agatcctttt aaattaaaaa tgaagtttta
     5101 aatcaatcta aagtatatat gagtaaactt ggtctgacag ttaccaatgc ttaatcagtg
     5161 aggcacctat ctcagcgatc tgtctatttc gttcatccat agttgcctga ctccccgtcg
     5221 tgtagataac tacgatacgg gagggcttac catctggccc cagtgctgca atgataccgc
     5281 gagacccacg ctcaccggct ccagatttat cagcaataaa ccagccagcc ggaagggccg
     5341 agcgcagaag tggtcctgca actttatccg cctccatcca gtctattaat tgttgccggg
     5401 aagctagagt aagtagttcg ccagttaata gtttgcgcaa cgttgttgcc attgctacag
     5461 gcatcgtggt gtcacgctcg tcgtttggta tggcttcatt cagctccggt tcccaacgat
     5521 caaggcgagt tacatgatcc cccatgttgt gcaaaaaagc ggttagctcc ttcggtcctc
     5581 cgatcgttgt cagaagtaag ttggccgcag tgttatcact catggttatg gcagcactgc
     5641 ataattctct tactgtcatg ccatccgtaa gatgcttttc tgtgactggt gagtactcaa
     5701 ccaagtcatt ctgagaatag tgtatgcggc gaccgagttg ctcttgcccg gcgtcaatac
     5761 gggataatac cgcgccacat agcagaactt taaaagtgct catcattgga aaacgttctt
     5821 cggggcgaaa actctcaagg atcttaccgc tgttgagatc cagttcgatg taacccactc
     5881 gtgcacccaa ctgatcttca gcatctttta ctttcaccag cgtttctggg tgagcaaaaa
     5941 caggaaggca aaatgccgca aaaaagggaa taagggcgac acggaaatgt tgaatactca
     6001 tactcttcct ttttcaatat tattgaagca tttatcaggg ttattgtctc atgagcggat
     6061 acatatttga atgtatttag aaaaataaac aaataggggt tccgcgcaca tttccccgaa
     6121 aagtgccacc tgacgcccta caacaactaa gaaaatggct atcatgcgga agctggtgag
     6181 aagaacagca tcgggacaag ggaaggaaga acaaagacaa agaaaacaaa agaaagcaat
     6241 tgaaaacaaa acaaaacaat tttcattcct tctcttatca ttccttttct tttcttttct
     6301 ctcattcaac gcactccatc gtatccgtat tcctcttatt ttttctcttt ctctatatcc
     6361 atttctttct ctctaggtgt gtcctctctc tctcttcaat ttctctactc cgcattccaa
     6421 cgcatccttc ccccaacctc ccatttcctc cttacggccc gatagcgatc gtctttccct
     6481 cgctatcact cgctaccggc ccctcctctg caccgtaacc tcctacgtat ttaccatatc
     6541 ataaagtttt ttccgacgct tatcgctgac cccctgtcgc cctcctattg gcttccggat
     6601 tatcttcttg tccataaggt gatccatgct tcctgaagat tcccgaaatg tgtccacttt
     6661 ggcggggaat cattccatcc acttctttct ctctcgcttt cctcattcgg cgctcccctt
     6721 ccgcgtctca ttggtcttcc gctccgtttt tgctttgccg atgttacttg gggagaggtg
     6781 cgataatcct ttcgcaaaaa ctcggtttga cgcctcccat ggtataaata gtgggtggtg
     6841 gacaggtgcc ttcgcttttc tttaagcaag agaattgctg caggtcgact ctagagatgg
     6901 acaagaagta ctccattggg ctcgatatcg gcacaaacag cgtcggttgg gccgtcatta
     6961 cggacgagta caaggtgccg agcaaaaaat tcaaagttct gggcaatacc gatcgccaca
     7021 gcataaagaa gaacctcatt ggcgccctcc tgttcgactc cggggagacg gccgaagcca
     7081 cgcggctcaa aagaacagca cggcgcagat atacccgcag aaagaatcgg atctgctacc
     7141 tgcaggagat ctttagtaat gagatggcta aggtggatga ctctttcttc cataggctgg
     7201 aggagtcctt tttggtggag gaggataaaa agcacgagcg ccacccaatc tttggcaata
     7261 tcgtggacga ggtggcgtac catgaaaagt acccaaccat atatcatctg aggaagaagc
     7321 ttgtagacag tactgataag gctgacttgc ggttgatcta tctcgcgctg gcgcatatga
     7381 tcaaatttcg gggacacttc ctcatcgagg gggacctgaa cccagacaac agcgatgtcg
     7441 acaaactctt tatccaactg gttcagactt acaatcagct tttcgaagag aacccgatca
     7501 acgcatccgg agttgacgcc aaagcaatcc tgagcgctag gctgtccaaa tcccggcggc
     7561 tcgaaaacct catcgcacag ctccctgggg agaagaagaa cggcctgttt ggtaatctta
     7621 tcgccctgtc actcgggctg acccccaact ttaaatctaa cttcgacctg gccgaagatg
     7681 ccaagcttca actgagcaaa gacacctacg atgatgatct cgacaatctg ctggcccaga
     7741 tcggcgacca gtacgcagac ctttttttgg cggcaaagaa cctgtcagac gccattctgc
     7801 tgagtgatat tctgcgagtg aacacggaga tcaccaaagc tccgctgagc gctagtatga
     7861 tcaagcgcta tgatgagcac caccaagact tgactttgct gaaggccctt gtcagacagc
     7921 aactgcctga gaagtacaag gaaattttct tcgatcagtc taaaaatggc tacgccggat
     7981 acattgacgg cggagcaagc caggaggaat tttacaaatt tattaagccc atcttggaaa
     8041 aaatggacgg caccgaggag ctgctggtaa agcttaacag agaagatctg ttgcgcaaac
     8101 agcgcacttt cgacaatgga agcatccccc accagattca cctgggcgaa ctgcacgcta
     8161 tcctcaggcg gcaagaggat ttctacccct ttttgaaaga taacagggaa aagattgaga
     8221 aaatcctcac atttcggata ccctactatg taggccccct cgcccgggga aattccagat
     8281 tcgcgtggat gactcgcaaa tcagaagaga ccatcactcc ctggaacttc gaggaagtcg
     8341 tggataaggg ggcctctgcc cagtccttca tcgaaaggat gactaacttt gataaaaatc
     8401 tgcctaacga aaaggtgctt cctaaacact ctctgctgta cgagtacttc acagtttata
     8461 acgagctcac caaggtcaaa tacgtcacag aagggatgag aaagccagca ttcctgtctg
     8521 gagagcagaa gaaagctatc gtggacctcc tcttcaagac gaaccggaaa gttaccgtga
     8581 aacagctcaa agaagactat ttcaaaaaga ttgaatgttt cgactctgtt gaaatcagcg
     8641 gagtggagga tcgcttcaac gcatccctgg gaacgtatca cgatctcctg aaaatcatta
     8701 aagacaagga cttcctggac aatgaggaga acgaggacat tcttgaggac attgtcctca
     8761 cccttacgtt gtttgaagat agggagatga ttgaagaacg cttgaaaact tacgctcatc
     8821 tcttcgacga caaagtcatg aaacagctca agaggcgccg atatacagga tgggggcggc
     8881 tgtcaagaaa actgatcaat gggatccgag ataagcagtc tggaaagaca atcctggatt
     8941 ttcttaagtc cgatggattt gccaaccgga acttcatgca gttgatccat gatgactctc
     9001 tcacctttaa ggaggacatc cagaaagcac aagtttctgg ccagggggac agtcttcacg
     9061 agcacatcgc taatcttgca ggtagcccag ctatcaaaaa gggaatactg cagaccgtta
     9121 aggtcgtgga tgaactcgtc aaagtaatgg gaaggcataa gcccgagaat atcgttatcg
     9181 agatggcccg agagaaccaa actacccaga agggacagaa gaacagtagg gaaaggatga
     9241 agaggattga agagggtata aaagaactgg ggtcccaaat ccttaaggaa cacccagttg
     9301 aaaacaccca gcttcagaat gagaagctct acctgtacta cctgcagaac ggcagggaca
     9361 tgtacgtgga tcaggaactg gacatcaatc ggctctccga ctacgacgtg gatcatatcg
     9421 tgccccagtc ttttctcaaa gatgattcta ttgataataa agtgttgaca agatccgata
     9481 aaaatagagg gaagagtgat aacgtcccct cagaagaagt tgtcaagaaa atgaaaaatt
     9541 attggcggca gctgctgaac gccaaactga tcacacaacg gaagttcgat aatctgacta
     9601 aggctgaacg aggtggcctg tctgagttgg ataaagccgg cttcatcaaa aggcagcttg
     9661 ttgagacacg ccagatcacc aagcacgtgg cccaaattct cgattcacgc atgaacacca
     9721 agtacgatga aaatgacaaa ctgattcgag aggtgaaagt tattactctg aagtctaagc
     9781 tggtctcaga tttcagaaag gactttcagt tttataaggt gagagagatc aacaattacc
     9841 accatgcgca tgatgcctac ctgaatgcag tggtaggcac tgcacttatc aaaaaatatc
     9901 ccaagcttga atctgaattt gtttacggag actataaagt gtacgatgtt aggaaaatga
     9961 tcgcaaagtc tgagcaggaa ataggcaagg ccaccgctaa gtacttcttt tacagcaata
    10021 ttatgaattt tttcaagacc gagattacac tggccaatgg agagattcgg aagcgaccac
    10081 ttatcgaaac aaacggagaa acaggagaaa tcgtgtggga caagggtagg gatttcgcga
    10141 cagtccggaa ggtcctgtcc atgccgcagg tgaacatcgt taaaaagacc gaagtacaga
    10201 ccggaggctt ctccaaggaa agtatcctcc cgaaaaggaa cagcgacaag ctgatcgcac
    10261 gcaaaaaaga ttgggacccc aagaaatacg gcggattcga ttctcctaca gtcgcttaca
    10321 gtgtactggt tgtggccaaa gtggagaaag ggaagtctaa aaaactcaaa agcgtcaagg
    10381 aactgctggg catcacaatc atggagcgat caagcttcga aaaaaacccc atcgactttc
    10441 tcgaggcgaa aggatataaa gaggtcaaaa aagacctcat cattaagctt cccaagtact
    10501 ctctctttga gcttgaaaac ggccggaaac gaatgctcgc tagtgcgggc gagctgcaga
    10561 aaggtaacga gctggcactg ccctctaaat acgttaattt cttgtatctg gccagccact
    10621 atgaaaagct caaagggtct cccgaagata atgagcagaa gcagctgttc gtggaacaac
    10681 acaaacacta ccttgatgag atcatcgagc aaataagcga attctccaaa agagtgatcc
    10741 tcgccgacgc taacctcgat aaggtgcttt ctgcttacaa taagcacagg gataagccca
    10801 tcagggagca ggcagaaaac attatccact tgtttactct gaccaacttg ggcgcgcctg
    10861 cagccttcaa gtacttcgac accaccatag acagaaagcg gtacacctct acaaaggagg
    10921 tcctggacgc cacactgatt catcagtcaa ttacggggct ctatgaaaca agaatcgacc
    10981 tctctcagct cggtggagac agcagggctg accccaagaa gaagaggaag gtgtgatctc
    11041 ttctcgagtc atgtaattag ttatgtcacg cttacattca cgccctcccc ccacatccgc
    11101 tctaaccgaa aaggaaggag ttagacaacc tgaagtctag gtccctattt atttttttat
    11161 agttatgtta gtattaagaa cgttatttat atttcaaatt tttctttttt ttctgtacag
    11221 acgcgtgtac gcatgtaaca ttatactgaa aaccttgctt gagaaggttt tgggacgctc
    11281 gaaggcttta atttgcgatc cccgtctaag aaaccattat tatcatgaca ttaacctata
    11341 aaaataggcg tatcacgagg ccctttcgtc
//
